>Addgene plasmid #147671 | pAc5.1B-lambdaN-HA-DmPAN3-F658EL662EL665E_U | depositor full sequence | sequence record 290118 | Full Sequence
CTTCAAGGAATTAATTCTATATTCTAAAAACACAAATGATACTTCTAAAAAAAATCATGAATGGCATCAA
CTCTGAATCAAATCTTTGCAGATGCACCTACTTCTCATTTCCACTGTCACATCATTTTTCCAGATCTCGC
TGCCTGTTATGTGGCCCACAAACCAAGACACGTTTTATGGCCATTAAAGCTGGCTGATCGTCGCCAAACA
CCAAATACATATCAATATGTACATTCGAGAAAGAAGCGATCAAAGAAGCGTCTTCGGGCGAGTAGGAGAA
TGCGGAGGAGAAGGAGAACGAGCTGATCTAGTATCTCTCCACAATCCAATGCCAACTGACCAACTGGCCA
TATTCGGAGCAATTTGAAGCCAATTTCCATCGCCTGGCGATCGCTCCATTCTTGGCTATATGTTTTTCAC
CGTTCCCGGGGCCATTTTCAAAGACTCGTCGGTAAGATAAGATTGTGTCACTCGCTGTCTCTCTTCATTT
GTCGAAGAATGCTGAGGAATTTCGCGATGACGTCGGCGAGTATTTTGAAGAATGAGAATAATTTGTATTT
ATACGAAAATCAGTTAGTGGAATTTTCTACAAAAACATGTTATCTATAGATAATTTTGTTGCAAAATATG
TTGACTATGACAAAGATTGTATGTATATACCTTTAATGTATTCTCATTTTCTTATGTATTTATAATGGCA
ATGATGATACTGATGATATTTTAAGATGATGCCAGACCACAGGCTGATTTCTGCGTCTTTTGCCGAACGC
AGTGCATGTGCGGTTGTTGTTTTTTGGAATAGTTTCAATTTTCGGACTGTCCGCTTTGATTTCAGTTTCT
TGGCTTATTCAAAAAGCAAAGTAAAGCCAAAAAAGCGAGATGGCAATACCAAATGCGGCAAAACGGTAGT
GGAAGGAAAGGGGTGCGGGGCAGCGGAAGGAAGGGTGGGGCGGGGCGTGGCGGGGTCTGTGGCTGGGCGC
GACGTCACCGACGTTGGAGCCACTCCTTTGACCATGTGTGCGTGTGTGTATTATTCGTGTCTCGCCACTC
GCCGGTTGTTTTTTTCTTTTTATCTCGCTCTCTCTAGCGCCATCTCGTACGCATGCTCAACGCACCGCAT
GTTGCCGTGTCCTTTATGCGTCATTTTGGCTCGAAATAGGCAATTATTTAAACAAAGATTAGTCAACGAA
AACGCTAAAATAAATAAGTCTACAATATGGTTACTTATTGCCATGTGTGTGCAGCCAACGATAGCAACAA
AAGCAACAACACAGTGGCTTTCCCTCTTTCACTTTTTGTTTGCAAGCGCGTGCGAGCAAGACGGCACGAC
CGGCAAACGCAATTACGCTGACAAAGAGCAGACGAAGTTTTGGCCGAAAAACATCAAGGCGCCTGATACG
AATGCATTTGCAATAACAATTGCGATATTTAATATTGTTTATGAAGCTGTTTGACTTCAAAACACACAAA
AAAAAAAATAAAACAAATTATTTGAAAGAGAATTAGGAATCGGACAGCTTATCGTTACGGGCTAACAGCA
CACCGAGACGAAATAGCTTACCTGACGTCACAGCCTCTGGAAGAACTGCCGCCAAGCAGAGAGAGAGAGA
AAAAGAGGGAGAGCAGCTTAGACCGCATGTGCTTGTGTGTGAGGCGTCTCTCTCTTCGTCTCCTGTTTGC
GCAAACGCATAGACTGCACTGAGAAAATCGATTACCTATTTTTTATGAATGAATATTTGCACTATTACTA
TTCAAAACTATTAAGATAGCAATCACATTCAATAGCCAAATACTATACCACCTGAGCGATGCAACGAAAT
GATCAATTTGAGCAAAAATGCTGCATATTTAGGACGGCATCATTATAGAAATGCTTCTTGCTGTGTACTT
TTCTCTCGTCTGGCAGCTGTTTCGCCGTTATTGTTAAAACCGGCTTAAGTTAGGTGTGTTTTCTACGACT
AGTGATGCCCCTACTAGAAGATGTGTGTTGCACAAATGTCCCTGAATAACCAATTTGAAGTGCAGATAGC
AGTAAACGTAAGCTAATATGAATATTATTTAACTGTAATGTTTTAATATCGCTGGACATTACTAATAAAC
CCACTATAAACACATGTACATATGTATGTTTTGGCATACAATGAGTAGTTGGGGAAAAAATGTGTAAAAG
CACCGTGACCATCACAGCATAAAGATAACCAGCTGAAGTATCGAATATGAGTAACCCCCAAATTGAATCA
CATGCCGCAACTGATAGGACCCATGGAAGTACACTCTTCATGGCGATATACAAGACACACACAAGCACGA
ACACCCAGTTGCGGAGGAAATTCTCCGTAAATGAAAACCCAATCGGCGAACAATTCATACCCATATATGG
TAAAAGTTTTGAACGCGACTTGAGAGCGGAGAGCATTGCGGCTGATAAGGTTTTAGCGCTAAGCGGGCTT
TATAAAACGGGCTGCGGGACCAGTTTTCATATCACTACCGTTTGAGTTCTTGTGCTGTGTGGATACTCCT
CCCGACACAAAGCCGCTCCATCAGCCAGCAGTCGTCTAATCCAGAGACCCCGGATCGGGGTACCAACATG
GACGCACAAACACGACGACGTGAGCGTCGCGCTGAGAAACAAGCTCAATGGAAAGCTGCAAACGGTGGAT
CTCCTCCACATATGGCTTACCCATACGATGTTCCAGATTACGCTCCTCCAAGCTTGAATTCTATGTGCTC
GACTTATGGACTCTTATCTTTTGAGTTTTCAGATACGGCTGCTATGGATCCAATTTTCTTCTCGCCAACG
AATGGAATACCGTCAGAGAGTAAACTCGCCACTTATATGAATCGACAGAATGTCGCCACACCGAGCGGTT
ATGGGCTGAATAACGGGTTCTCACTACTTAATTTGGATTCGCCCCTAAATAAAAAGTCCCAGGTCACGCC
GCAGTCGCCCGAGTTCATTCCAACGCGCCTTGGCTCGACGCCCAACTTCTATGCACCATATCACAACGCG
CCCATGCAATTAAGTAATGGGCTCAATGGCGTCAATGGGTTAACAGCCGCCGCAGCAGCAGCAGCAGCAG
CCGCCGCCGCCGCCGCAGCAGCAGTTCCCTCCTCCACGTCATCGGCGTCCTCCGCCTCGGTGACCATCAG
CAAAACGGCCAACGGTGGCGCCTCCATGCTCGCCCTGCAAAAGACCGCATCCATCGCCTCTGTAACCATC
GCACAACAGCAGCCACAGCATCCACAGAAACAGCAACAGCATCCGCCGTCGGTGGGCGGAGGAGCTGTGT
CCGCCGCCTCCGCCCCCATTGCCATTAGTGGCGCTCCACCGAATCCCGCCGCAGCTCCGTTCGTCAGCAG
CATGTCCGCTCAGACGCCGCTCAAGGGGAGGGGCGCCATGATGCGCCAGGAATCACCAACGGCAGCCATG
ATTTCGGGCGCAGGGCCAGGTGAGAAGTCGCCACCGCACGGGATGACGCCGCACGGAGCATCGCCCATAC
CATCAGCGCTGCCCACCAGCGTGCACCAGGAGAACGTAGGCGGCACCATATACTTCTATCCGACTGCCAA
CGCACAGAACAGCCAGCCCGTCGTCAATTCCATGGTGGTGGATGGAACGCATCCGGCTCTCCATGGCGTG
AGTGCTGTGGCGCCGATGAGTGCGGGCGTTCCGGCGGCCATGATGTACACGGGGCATGTGTATCCGGGAC
CGTCCTCCAACGTGGTCACCATGCAGCCAAAGACGCTGCTGGAGTCGGCCTTCTTTATGCCCGACGAGAT
GCGCGCCGAAGTCCTCGCCCGCAACGAGATCTCTAACCTGATCATGGACGCAGCGGAGGCTGCGCAGCAC
GCTCTACCGCTGGAGGTGGAGAACTACCATGCCCTGTATCCACTGGAACCGCCGGCGCAGCCGTTGCACG
CCAAGCTCACGTTCCCCGCCACCACTTATAGGGCCACGCACAACACGACGGGCTACAAGTACTGCCTGCG
AAGAATACATGGTTTCCGCCTGCAGTCGACCAAGTGCATGACGCTGGTGGAGATGTGGAAGAAGCTGCAG
CACACGAATGTGGTACAACTGCGTGAGGTGTTCACGACGAAAGCATTTGGTGATAACTCTTTAGTATTAG
TGTACGACTATCATCCCGGCTCACAAACATTACTGGCCAAATACTTCACTCCGGCGCCAGAGACCAACGG
GTACACTGATCCATTCCAAGGCGAGGCCCGCCCCTTCAGTCATAAGAGTAACATGCAGCGAACGAGCAAT
GGACCGCTGCTACCGGAGGCCACCATCTGGTCGATCATCATGCAGCTGACCGCCGGCTTAAAAGCCATCC
ACCATGCCGGTCTTGCCTGCAAGGTTCTGGATCCCACAAAGATTATAGTGACGGGCAAGCGTGTACGGTT
TAGCTCATGCTGCATTTCGGATATAACGCAATTCGATCCGAATGCATCCAATCCCTTGGCGCTGGTTAAT
ATGCATCAGCAGGACGATCTGACCGCTTTGGGTCGCTTAGTATTAGCTTTGGCCTGCCGCTGTCTTCAAT
CCGTGCAACGCGACAATGTCCAGTCCAGCATCGATATGGTCACGCGAAACTACTCCACCGATCTGCGAAA
CTTTATTGTTTACCTCTTCACCACCAATAATCGTCGCTCCGTGACCGACCTGATGCCGATGATTGGTGCC
CGCGAATATACGCAAGAAGATGCAGAACAGAGCAAAATTGATATGCAGGAGGACGAGTTGGCCAAGGAGA
TGGAGAACGGGCGGTTATATCGCATTTTGGTCAAACTTAATAGCATCAACGAGCGACCCGACTTTAATCT
GGACTGCACTTGGTCTGAGACTGGTGATAGATACATGTTGAAATTATTCCGTGATTATTTGTTCCATTCC
GTCACTGAGGATGGCCGGCCCTGGCTAGATCACGCACACATTGTACAATGCCTCAACAAGCTGGATGCTG
GCTCCATAGAGCGCGTGCAACTGATGTCCCGCGACGAGCAATCGGTACTCATCGTCTCCTATGCTGAACT
CAAGAATTGTCTGGAGAACGCCTTCTCCGAACTGATGTCAAGTGCGGCCAACTGAGCGGCCGCTCGAGTC
TAGAGGGCCCGCGGTTCGAAGGTAAGCCTATCCCTAACCCTCTCCTCGGTCTCGATTCTACGCGTACCGG
TCATCATCACCATCACCATTGAGTTTAAACCCGCTGATCAGCCTCGACTGTGCCTTCTAAGGCCTGAGCT
CGCTGATCAGCCTCGATCGAGGATCCAGACATGATAAGATACATTGATGAGTTTGGACAAACCACAACTA
GAATGCAGTGAAAAAAATGCTTTATTTGTGAAATTTGTGATGCTATTGCTTTATTTGTAACCATTATAAG
CTGCAATAAACAAGTTAACAACAACAATTGCATTCATTTTATGTTTCAGGTTCAGGGGGAGGTGTGGGAG
GTTTTTTAAAGCAAGTAAAACCTCTACAAATGTGGTATGGCTGATTATGATCAGTCGACCGATGCCCTTG
AGAGCCTTCAACCCAGTCAGCTCCTTCCGGTGGGCGCGGGGCATGACTATCGTCGCCGCACTTATGACTG
TCTTCTTTATCATGCAACTCGTAGGACAGGTGCCGGCAGCGCTCTGGGTCATTTTCGGCGAGGACCGCTT
TCGCTGGAGCGCGACGATGATCGGCCTGTCGCTTGCGGTATTCGGAATCTTGCACGCCCTCGCTCAAGCC
TTCGTCACTGGTCCCGCCACCAAACGTTTCGGCGAGAAGCAGGCCATTATCGCCGGCATGGCGGCCGACG
CGCTGGGCTACGTCTTGCTGGCGTTCGCGACGCGAGGCTGGATGGCCTTCCCCATTATGATTCTTCTCGC
TTCCGGCGGCATCGGGATGCCCGCGTTGCAGGCCATGCTGTCCAGGCAGGTAGATGACGACCATCAGGGA
CAGCTTCAAGGATCGCTCGCGGCTCTTACCAGCCAGCAAAAGGCCAGGAACCGTAAAAAGGCCGCGTTGC
TGGCGTTTTTCCATAGGCTCCGCCCCCCTGACGAGCATCACAAAAATCGACGCTCAAGTCAGAGGTGGCG
AAACCCGACAGGACTATAAAGATACCAGGCGTTTCCCCCTGGAAGCTCCCTCGTGCGCTCTCCTGTTCCG
ACCCTGCCGCTTACCGGATACCTGTCCGCCTTTCTCCCTTCGGGAAGCGTGGCGCTTTCTCAATGCTCAC
GCTGTAGGTATCTCAGTTCGGTGTAGGTCGTTCGCTCCAAGCTGGGCTGTGTGCACGAACCCCCCGTTCA
GCCCGACCGCTGCGCCTTATCCGGTAACTATCGTCTTGAGTCCAACCCGGTAAGACACGACTTATCGCCA
CTGGCAGCAGCCACTGGTAACAGGATTAGCAGAGCGAGGTATGTAGGCGGTGCTACAGAGTTCTTGAAGT
GGTGGCCTAACTACGGCTACACTAGAAGGACAGTATTTGGTATCTGCGCTCTGCTGAAGCCAGTTACCTT
CGGAAAAAGAGTTGGTAGCTCTTGATCCGGCAAACAAACCACCGCTGGTAGCGGTGGTTTTTTTGTTTGC
AAGCAGCAGATTACGCGCAGAAAAAAAGGATCTCAAGAAGATCCTTTGATCTTTTCTACGGGGTCTGACG
CTCAGTGGAACGAAAACTCACGTTAAGGGATTTTGGTCATGAGATTATCAAAAAGGATCTTCACCTAGAT
CCTTTTAAATTAAAAATGAAGTTTTAAATCAATCTAAAGTATATATGAGTAAACTTGGTCTGACAGTTAC
CAATGCTTAATCAGTGAGGCACCTATCTCAGCGATCTGTCTATTTCGTTCATCCATAGTTGCCTGACTCC
CCGTCGTGTAGATAACTACGATACGGGAGGGCTTACCATCTGGCCCCAGTGCTGCAATGATACCGCGAGA
CCCACGCTCACCGGCTCCAGATTTATCAGCAATAAACCAGCCAGCCGGAAGGGCCGAGCGCAGAAGTGGT
CCTGCAACTTTATCCGCCTCCATCCAGTCTATTAATTGTTGCCGGGAAGCTAGAGTAAGTAGTTCGCCAG
TTAATAGTTTGCGCAACGTTGTTGCCATTGCTGCAGGCATCGTGGTGTCACGCTCGTCGTTTGGTATGGC
TTCATTCAGCTCCGGTTCCCAACGATCAAGGCGAGTTACATGATCCCCCATGTTGTGCAAAAAAGCGGTT
AGCTCCTTCGGTCCTCCGATCGTTGTCAGAAGTAAGTTGGCCGCAGTGTTATCACTCATGGTTATGGCAG
CACTGCATAATTCTCTTACTGTCATGCCATCCGTAAGATGCTTTTCTGTGACTGGTGAGTACTCAACCAA
GTCATTCTGAGAATAGTGTATGCGGCGACCGAGTTGCTCTTGCCCGGCGTCAACACGGGATAATACCGCG
CCACATAGCAGAACTTTAAAAGTGCTCATCATTGGAAAACGTTCTTCGGGGCGAAAACTCTCAAGGATCT
TACCGCTGTTGAGATCCAGTTCGATGTAACCCACTCGTGCACCCAACTGATCTTCAGCATCTTTTACTTT
CACCAGCGTTTCTGGGTGAGCAAAAACAGGAAGGCAAAATGCCGCAAAAAAGGGAATAAGGGCGACACGG
AAATGTTGAATACTCATACTCTTCCTTTTTCAATATTATTGAAGCATTTATCAGGGTTATTGTCTCATGA
GCGGATACATATTTGAATGTATTTAGAAAAATAAACAAATAGGGGTTCCGCGCACATTTCCCCGAAAAGT
GCCACCTGACGTCTAAGAAACCATTATTATCATGACATTAACCTATAAAAATAGGCGTATCACGAGGCCC
TTTCGT
Features (pLannotate 1.2.2; 11 found; start..end, strand, type, name):
     56..2568    +  promoter       Ac5 promoter: Drosophila melanogaster actin 5C promoter
   2588..2653    +  CDS            N (fragment): REGN_LAMBD - Experimental evidence at protein level: Swiss-Prot protein existence level 1. Plays a role as a transcriptional antitermination factor that allows the virus to initiate its lytic phase. Activates expression of the delayed viral early genes by modifying host RNA polymerase (RNAP) into a form that is resistant to termination signals. This antitermination function requires the host NusA protein which serves to stabilize the interaction between antitermination protein N and host RNA polymerase. From Escherichia phage lambda (Bacteriophage lambda).
   2678..2704    +  CDS            3xHA (fragment): three tandem HA epitope tags
   2723..5092    +  CDS            PAN3: PAN3_DROME - Experimental evidence at protein level: Swiss-Prot protein existence level 1. Regulatory subunit of the poly(A)-nuclease (PAN) deadenylation complex, one of two cytoplasmic mRNA deadenylases involved in general and miRNA-mediated mRNA turnover. PAN specifically shortens poly(A) tails of RNA and the activity is stimulated by poly(A)-binding protein (PABP). PAN deadenylation is followed by rapid degradation of the shortened mRNA tails by the CCR4-NOT complex. Deadenylated mRNAs are then degraded by two alternative mechanisms, namely exosome-mediated 3'-5' exonucleolytic degradation,
   5131..5172    +  CDS            V5 tag: epitope tag from simian virus 5
   5272..5406    -  polyA_signal   SV40 poly(A) signal: SV40 polyadenylation signal
   5429..5513    -  CDS            large T antigen (fragment): large T antigen from SV40 (simian virus 40)
   5514..5984    +  CDS            TcR (fragment): tetracycline efflux protein; tet; confers resistance to tetracycline
   6028..6616    -  rep_origin     ori: high-copy-number ColE1/pMB1/pBR322/pUC origin of replication
   6787..7647    -  CDS            AmpR: β-lactamase; bla; confers resistance to ampicillin, carbenicillin, and related antibiotics
   7648..7752    -  promoter       AmpR promoter: bla
