[The description below was written by a language model from this plasmid's Addgene catalogue record and pLannotate feature annotations shown in this document.]
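Description:
pAc5.1B-lambdaN-HA-DmPAN3-F658EL662EL665E_U is an insect-cell expression plasmid of about 7.8 kb. The catalogue lists the backbone as unknown, although the name and annotated parts point to a pAc5.1-type vector. It is maintained in E. coli through a ColE1/pUC-family origin and selected with ampicillin via the bla gene and its own promoter. The origin is annotated as a high-copy type, yet the catalogue entry records the plasmid as low copy. Short annotated fragments of a tetracycline resistance gene and of SV40 large T antigen appear to be non-functional backbone remnants, and no selectable marker for insect cells is annotated.

The expression cassette is driven by the constitutive Drosophila melanogaster actin 5C promoter and ends at an SV40 polyadenylation signal. The coding region begins with a short fragment of the bacteriophage lambda N protein, followed by an HA epitope (annotated as a partial match to a 3xHA tag, consistent in length with a single copy). It continues with the Drosophila PAN3 open reading frame (CG11486), the regulatory subunit of the PAN2–PAN3 cytoplasmic deadenylase complex. The insert carries three substitutions to glutamate, F658E, L662E and L665E. A vector-derived V5 tag lies downstream of the ORF, but the record does not say whether it is read in frame with PAN3.

The lambda N peptide binds BoxB RNA hairpins, so fusions of this kind are generally used to tether a protein to a BoxB-containing reporter mRNA and measure its effect on that transcript, while the HA tag allows detection and immunoprecipitation. The associated study addressed the PAN3 pseudokinase structure and its interactions with PAN2 and GW182 proteins, so the triple mutant probably probes one such surface. The record does not state which interaction it tests.
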