Addgene plasmid #147671: pAc5.1B-lambdaN-HA-DmPAN3-F658EL662EL665E_U
Purpose: Insect Expression of DmPAN3-F658EL662EL665E
Depositing lab: Elisa Izaurralde. Depositing organization: Max Planck Institute for Developmental Biology. Publication: Structure of the PAN3 pseudokinase reveals the basis for interactions with the PAN2 deadenylase and the GW182 proteins. Christie M, Boland A, Huntzinger E, Weichenrieder O, Izaurralde E. Mol Cell. 2013 Aug 8;51(3):360-73. doi: 10.1016/j.molcel.2013.07.011. PubMed 23932717.
Backbone
  Vector backbone: Unknown
  Vector type: Insect Expression
Growth in bacteria
  Bacterial resistance: Ampicillin, 100 μg/mL
  Growth temperature: 37°C
  Growth strain: DH5alpha
  Copy number: Low Copy
Gene/Insert
  Gene/Insert name: DmPAN3-F658EL662EL665E
  Species: D. melanogaster (fly)
  Entrez Gene: CG11486 (a.k.a. Dmel_CG11486, Dmel\CG11486, PAN3)
  Cloning method: Unknown
Terms and licenses: Academic/Nonprofit Terms; Industry Terms: Not Available to Industry
Depositor comments: ORF extracted from the NCBI: LD14901 Plasmids from this collection were made available to the research community and donated after the lab closed. Please note that the sequence provided by the depositing laboratory may be theoretical/predicted or based on Sanger sequencing results. There may be discrepancies between sequencing results obtained by Addgene and the depositor sequence. If an Addgene verified sequence is not available, please contact before placing your order to request that our lab fully sequence the plasmid.
How to cite: pAc5.1B-lambdaN-HA-DmPAN3-F658EL662EL665E_U was a gift from Elisa Izaurralde (Addgene plasmid # 147671 ; http://n2t.net/addgene:147671 ; RRID:Addgene_147671)
